>Addgene plasmid #117097 | MCA1-eGFP | addgene full sequence | sequence record 224953 | Addgene NGS Result
AGGAATTCATGTCACATTCATGGGATGGTCTTGGGGAGATTGCGTCAGTGGCTCAGCTGACTGGTTTAGA
TGCGGTCAAGTTGATTGGTCTCATAGTCAAAGCTGCGAATACTGCTTGGATGCATAAGAAGAATTGTCGT
CAATTCGCTCAACATCTCAAACTCATTGGGAATTTGCTTGAACAGCTGAAGATCTCTGAGATGAAGAAGT
ATCCTGAGACTCGAGAGCCTCTCGAAGGGCTTGAGGATGCTTTGAGAAGGTCTTACCTTCTGGTCAATAG
CTGTAGAGACCGGAGCTATCTTTACTTGTTGGCTATGGGTTGGAACATTGTTTACCAGTTCAGGAAACAT
CAGGATGAGATTGATCGTTTTCTTAAGATCATACCTCTCATCACTTTGGTCGATAACGCTCGCATTCGGG
AGAGGTTTGAGTATATTGACCGTGATCAGCGTGAGTACACTCTGGATGAAGAGGATAGACATGTGCAAGA
TGTTATTTTGAAACAAGAATCCACCAGAGAAGCAGCATCAGTACTGAAGAAGACTCTCTCTTGCTCATAC
CCTAACTTGCGTTTCTGTGAAGCTCTCAAAACAGAAAACGAGAAACTGCAGATCGAACTTCAGCGGTCGC
AGGAGCATTATGATGTGGCTCAGTGTGAAGTCATTCAGCGTTTAATTGGTGTTACACAAGCTGCTGCTGC
TGTTGAACCTGACTCTGAGAAGGAGCTGACAAAGAAAGCTTCCAAAAAATCTGAACGTAGCTCAAGCATG
AAGACGGAATATTCGTATGACGAAGATTCTCCCAAGAAAAGCAGTACTCGTGCAGCTTCGAGATCCACTT
CTAATGTTTCATCTGGGCATGATCTGCTTTCACGAAGAGCATCACAGGCACAACACCATGAAGAATGGCA
TACCGACTTACTAGCTTGTTGCTCGGAACCTTCTCTTTGCTTCAAGACATTCTTTTTCCCGTGTGGTACT
TTGGCAAAGATTGCCACTGCAGCATCCAACAGGCACATCTCTTCAGCTGAAGCATGTAATGAGCTAATGG
CGTATTCTTTGATACTTTCTTGTTGCTGCTATACTTGTTGCGTGAGGAGGAAACTCCGGAAGACACTGAA
CATCACGGGAGGATTCATTGACGATTTTCTATCTCATGTAATGTGTTGTTGCTGTGCCCTTGTACAAGAA
CTGAGAGAAGTTGAGATTCGTGGGGCATATGGTACGGAGAAGACGAAAATAAGCCCGCCTTCGTCGCAGT
TCATGGAACATGTCGAGGGTTCGGAGAACCTGTACTTCCAATCTGGTTCGATGGTGAGCAAGGGCGAGGA
GCTGTTCACCGGGGTGGTGCCCATCCTGGTCGAGCTGGACGGCGACGTAAACGGCCACAAGTTCAGCGTG
TCCGGCGAGGGCGAGGGCGATGCCACCTACGGCAAGCTGACCCTGAAGTTCATCTGCACCACCGGCAAGC
TGCCCGTGCCCTGGCCCACCCTCGTGACCACCCTGACCTACGGCGTGCAGTGCTTCAGCCGCTACCCCGA
CCACATGAAGCAGCACGACTTCTTCAAGTCCGCCATGCCCGAAGGCTACGTCCAGGAGCGCACCATCTTC
TTCAAGGACGACGGCAACTACAAGACCCGCGCCGAGGTGAAGTTCGAGGGCGACACCCTGGTGAACCGCA
TCGAGCTGAAGGGCATCGACTTCAAGGAGGACGGCAACATCCTGGGGCACAAGCTGGAGTACAACTACAA
CAGCCACAACGTCTATATCATGGCCGACAAGCAGAAGAACGGCATCAAGGTGAACTTCAAGATCCGCCAC
AACATCGAGGACGGCAGCGTGCAGCTCGCCGACCACTACCAGCAGAACACCCCCATCGGCGACGGCCCCG
TGCTGCTGCCCGACAACCACTACCTGAGCACCCAGTCCGCCCTGAGCAAAGACCCCAACGAGAAGCGCGA
TCACATGGTCCTGCTGGAGTTCGTGACCGCCGCCGGGATCACTCTCGGCATGGACGAGCTGTACAAGTCG
TCGCATCATCATCATCATCATCATCATTAAGTCGACCATCATCATCATCATCATTGAGTTTGTAGCCTTA
GACATGACTGTTCCTCAGTTCAAGTTGGGCACTTACGAGAAGACCGGTCTTGCTAGATTCTAATCAAGAG
GATGTCAGAATGCCATTTGCCTGAGAGATGCAGGCTTCATTTTTGATACTTTTTTATTTGTAACCTATAT
AGTATAGGATTTTTTTTGTCATTTTGTTTCTTCTCGTACGAGCTTGCTCCTGATCAGCCTATCTCGCAGC
TGATGAATATCTTGTGGTAGGGGTTTGGGAAAATCATTCGAGTTTGATGTTTTTCTTGGTATTTCCCACT
CCTCTTCAGAGTACAGAAGATTAAGTGAGACCTTCGTTTGTGCGGATCCCCCACACACCATAGCTTCAAA
ATGTTTCTACTCCTTTTTTACTCTTCCAGATTTTCTCGGACTCCGCGCATCGCCGTACCACTTCAAAACA
CCCAAGCACAGCATACTAAATTTCCCCTCTTTCTTCCTCTAGGGTGTCGTTAATTACCCGTACTAAAGGT
TTGGAAAAGAAAAAAGAGACCGCCTCGTTTCTTTTTCTTCGTCGAAAAAGGCAATAAAAATTTTTATCAC
GTTTCTTTTTCTTGAAAATTTTTTTTTTTGATTTTTTTCTCTTTCGATGACCTCCCATTGATATTTAAGT
TAATAAACGGTCTTCAATTTCTCAAGTTTCAGTTTCATTTTTCTTGTTCTATTACAACTTTTTTTACTTC
TTGCTCATTAGAAAGAAAGCATAGCAATCTAATCTAAGGGCGGTGTTGACAATTAATCATCGGCATAGTA
TATCGGCATAGTATAATACGACAAGGTGAGGAACTAAACCATGGCCAAGTTGACCAGTGCCGTTCCGGTG
CTCACCGCGCGCGACGTCGCCGGAGCGGTCGAGTTCTGGACCGACCGGCTCGGGTTCTCCCGGGACTTCG
TGGAGGACGACTTCGCCGGTGTGGTCCGGGACGACGTGACCCTGTTCATCAGCGCGGTCCAGGACCAGGT
GGTGCCGGACAACACCCTGGCCTGGGTGTGGGTGCGCGGCCTGGACGAGCTGTACGCCGAGTGGTCGGAG
GTCGTGTCCACGAACTTCCGGGACGCCTCCGGGCCGGCCATGACCGAGATCGGCGAGCAGCCGTGGGGGC
GGGAGTTCGCCCTGCGCGACCCGGCCGGCAACTGCGTGCACTTCGTGGCCGAGGAGCAGGACTGACACGT
CCGACGCGGCCCGACGGGTCCGAGGCCTCGGAGATCCGTCCCCCTTTTCCTTTGTCGATATCATGTAATT
AGTTATGTCACGCTTACATTCACGCCCTCCCCCCACATCCGCTCTAACCGAAAAGGAAGGAGTTAGACAA
CCTGAAGTCTAGGTCCCTATTTATTTTTTTATAGTTATGTTAGTATTAAGAACGTTATTTATATTTCAAA
TTTTTCTTTTTTTTCTGTACAGACGCGTGTACGCATGTAACATTATACTGAAAACCTTGCTTGAGAAGGT
TTTGGGACGCTCGAAGGCTTTAATTTGCAAGCTGGAGACCAACATGTGAGCAAAAGGCCAGCAAAAGGCC
AGGAACCGTAAAAAGGCCGCGTTGCTGGCGTTTTTCCATAGGCTCCGCCCCCCTGACGAGCATCACAAAA
ATCGACGCTCAAGTCAGAGGTGGCGAAACCCGACAGGACTATAAAGATACCAGGCGTTTCCCCCTGGAAG
CTCCCTCGTGCGCTCTCCTGTTCCGACCCTGCCGCTTACCGGATACCTGTCCGCCTTTCTCCCTTCGGGA
AGCGTGGCGCTTTCTCATAGCTCACGCTGTAGGTATCTCAGTTCGGTGTAGGTCGTTCGCTCCAAGCTGG
GCTGTGTGCACGAACCCCCCGTTCAGCCCGACCGCTGCGCCTTATCCGGTAACTATCGTCTTGAGTCCAA
CCCGGTAAGACACGACTTATCGCCACTGGCAGCAGCCACTGGTAACAGGATTAGCAGAGCGAGGTATGTA
GGCGGTGCTACAGAGTTCTTGAAGTGGTGGCCTAACTACGGCTACACTAGAAGAACAGTATTTGGTATCT
GCGCTCTGCTGAAGCCAGTTACCTTCGGAAAAAGAGTTGGTAGCTCTTGATCCGGCAAACAAACCACCGC
TGGTAGCGGTGGTTTTTTTGTTTGCAAGCAGCAGATTACGCGCAGAAAAAAAGGATCTCAAGAAGATCCT
TTGATCTTTTCTACGGGGTCTGACGCTCAGTGGAACGAAAACTCACGTTAAGGGATTTTGGTCATGAGAT
CAGATCTAACATCCAAAGACGAAAGGTTGAATGAAACCTTTTTGCCATCCGACATCCACAGGTCCATTCT
CACACATAAGTGCCAAACGCAACAGGAGGGGATACACTAGCAGCAGACCGTTGCAAACGCAGGACCTCCA
CTCCTCTTCTCCTCAACACCCACTTTTGCCATCGAAAAACCAGCCCAGTTATTGGGCTTGATTGGAGCTC
GCTCATTCCAATTCCTTCTATTAGGCTACTAACACCATGACTTTATTAGCCTGTCTATCCTGGCCCCCCT
GGCGAGGTTCATGTTTGTTTATTTCCGAATGCAACAAGCTCCGCATTACACCCGAACATCACTCCAGATG
AGGGCTTTCTGAGTGTGGGGTCAAATAGTTTCATGTTCCCCAAATGGCCCAAAACTGACAGTTTAAACGC
TGTCTTGGAACCTAATATGACAAAAGCGTGATCTCATCCAAGATGAACTAAGTTTGGTTCGTTGAAATGC
TAACGGCCAGTTGGTCAAAAAGAAACTTCCAAAAGTCGGCATACCGTTTGTCTTGTTTGGTATTGATTGA
CGAATGCTCAAAAATAATCTCATTAATGCTTAGCGCAGTCTCTCTATCGCTTCTGAACCCCGGTGCACCT
GTGCCGAAACGCAAATGGGGAAACACCCGCTTTTTGGATGATTATGCATTGTCTCCACATTGTATGCTTC
CAAGATTCTGGTGGGAATACTGCTGATAGCCTAACGTTCATGATCAAAATTTAACTGTTCTAACCCCTAC
TTGACAGCAATATATAAACAGAAGGAAGCTGCCCTGTCTTAAACCTTTTTTTTTATCATCATTATTAGCT
TACTTTCATAATTGCGACTGGTTCCAATTGACAAGCTTTTGATTTTAACGACTTTTAACGACAACTTGAG
AAGATCAAAAAACAACTAATTATTCGAAACG
Features (pLannotate 1.2.2; 12 found; start..end, strand, type, name):
      9..1271    +  CDS            MCA1: MCAC1_ARATH - Experimental evidence at protein level: Swiss-Prot protein existence level 1. Calcium-permeable stretch-activated channel component. Involved in mechano-stimulated calcium uptake mechanism and in mechanosensing in the primary root. From Arabidopsis thaliana (Mouse-ear cress).
   1311..2027    +  CDS            EGFP: EGFP is a basic (constitutively fluorescent) green fluorescent protein published in 1996, derived from Aequorea victoria. It is reported to be a rapidly-maturing weak dimer with moderate acid sensitivity.
   2033..2051    +  CDS            capTEV™ (fragment): composite tag for in vivo biotinylation, TEV protease cleavage, and 6xHis tagging
   2067..2084    +  CDS            capTEV™ (fragment): composite tag for in vivo biotinylation, TEV protease cleavage, and 6xHis tagging
   2095..2160    +  CDS            AOX1 (fragment): ALOX1_KOMPC - Experimental evidence at protein level: Swiss-Prot protein existence level 1. Major isoform of alcohol oxidase, which catalyzes the oxidation of methanol to formaldehyde and hydrogen peroxide, the first step in the methanol utilization pathway of methylotrophic yeasts. From Komagataella phaffii (strain ATCC 76273 / CBS 7435 / CECT 11047 / NRRL Y-11430 / Wegner 21-1) (Yeast) (Pichia pastoris).
   2164..2410    +  terminator     AOX1 terminator: Pichia pastoris AOX1; transcription terminator for AOX1
   2431..2838    +  promoter       TEF1 promoter: S. cerevisiae TEF1; promoter for EF-1α
   2845..2892    +  promoter       EM7 promoter: synthetic bacterial promoter&nbsp
   2911..3285    +  CDS            BleoR: antibiotic-binding protein; Sh ble from Streptoalloteichus hindustanus; confers resistance to bleomycin, phleomycin, and Zeocin™
   3351..3598    +  terminator     CYC1 terminator: S. cerevisiae CYC1; transcription terminator for CYC1
   3673..4261    -  rep_origin     ori: high-copy-number ColE1/pMB1/pBR322/pUC origin of replication
   4343..5281    +  promoter       AOX1 promoter: Pichia pastoris AOX1; inducible promoter, regulated by methanol
