[The description below was written by a language model from this plasmid's Addgene catalogue record and pLannotate feature annotations shown in this document.]
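Description:
MCA1-eGFP is a yeast expression plasmid built on the pPICZc backbone, a shuttle vector for methanol-inducible protein production in the methylotrophic yeast Pichia pastoris (Komagataella phaffii). It is propagated in E. coli through a high-copy ColE1/pUC-type origin. It has no yeast replication origin among its annotated features, consistent with the pPICZ family's usual reliance on integration into the host genome through the AOX1 homology regions. A single Sh ble (BleoR) gene provides Zeocin selection in both hosts. It sits behind tandem promoters, the S. cerevisiae TEF1 promoter for expression in yeast and the synthetic EM7 promoter for expression in bacteria, and is followed by the CYC1 terminator.

The payload is the coding sequence of Arabidopsis thaliana MCA1, a component of a calcium-permeable, stretch-activated channel implicated in mechanosensing in the primary root. EGFP follows it in the same orientation after a short spacer, in line with the fusion implied by the construct name. Downstream of EGFP, two short matches to a composite TEV-cleavage/6xHis tag are annotated, which fits the C-terminal His tag listed in the record and hints at a possible protease site, though these are only fragment hits. Expression is driven by the AOX1 promoter, which is regulated by methanol, and transcription ends at the AOX1 terminator. The small AOX1 coding fragment just upstream of the terminator is probably residual AOX1 3' sequence.

The stated purpose is protein expression in yeast. The design would suit inducible production of this plant membrane protein, with EGFP fluorescence to monitor expression and the His tag for affinity purification, although the record does not describe specific downstream applications.
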