Addgene plasmid #117097: MCA1-eGFP
Purpose: protein expression in yeast
Depositing lab: Geoffrey Chang. Depositing organization: University of California, San Diego (UCSD).
Backbone
  Vector backbone: pPICZc
  Vector type: Yeast Expression
Growth in bacteria
  Bacterial resistance: Bleocin (Zeocin), 50 μg/mL
  Growth temperature: 37°C
  Growth strain: DH5alpha
  Copy number: High Copy
Gene/Insert
  Gene/Insert name: MCA1-eGFP
  Species: A. thaliana (mustard weed)
  Promoter: AOX
  Tag / fusion protein: His (C terminal on insert)
  Cloning method: Unknown
  Sequencing primers: 5′ GACTGGTTCCAATTGACAAGC; 3′ GCAAATGGCATTCTGACATCC
Terms and licenses: Academic/Nonprofit Terms; Industry Terms: Not Available to Industry
How to cite: MCA1-eGFP was a gift from Geoffrey Chang (Addgene plasmid # 117097 ; http://n2t.net/addgene:117097 ; RRID:Addgene_117097)
